>Addgene plasmid #190817 | pTSK405 | addgene full sequence | sequence record 378449 | Addgene NGS Result
GTAGACGTATTAAAGCTCAATGATCCTACAAGACATTAAGTAAAAAGGGGAAGCGATCTTAAATCCACAT
GAATTTCCTTTCTCTTTTTCTTCTTCTTCTGTTCCCTTTTTCTTTCTTCTTCCTTCAACGTCTACGTAAA
TATAATGTATAACATCTCCACTTTCCTTTCCCTTATAGCGTTATGTTACCTGTTTAAACTCTAAATTCTT
CATCTACTACTGCTGTTACTACATGTATATATGTTCATTTTTTTTTTTTTTTTTCACCACGGAAAACGTA
AAAATGAGAGCATTTGTAACAAATAAAGGAGAACTGTTCAATCAAGTGACATACAAAAACTCTCTCCAAC
TCTACAATGGATCCCGAATAAACACACATAAATAAACAAAATGGTCGTAATTAACGGGGTCAAATATGCC
TGTGAAACGTGTATCAGGGGTCACAGGGCGGCGCAGTGTACTCACACTGATGGTCCGCTACAGATGATCA
GACGCAAGGGAAGACCATCGACCACATGTGGCCATTGTAAAGAGCTGAGAAGAACCAAGAACTTCAACCC
ATCCGGTGGGTGCATGTGTGCCTCTGCACGACGGCCAGCTGTTGGCAGCAAGGAAGATGAAACACGATGT
CGTTGTGATGAGGGTGAACCTTGTAAATGTCATACCAAGAGGAAAAGCAGCCGGAAATCAAAGGGAGGGT
CATGCCACAGAAGGGCAAATGATGAAGCAGCGCATGTCAATGGTCTCGGTATTGCAGATCTGGACGTTCT
TTTGGGCCTAAATGGTCGCTCGTCGGATGTAGACATGACAACCACATTGCCGAGTTTGAAGCCACCTCTG
CAAAACGGAGAAATTAAGGCCGACAGCATTGACAATCTTGATTTGGCTTCCCTCGATCCGCTTGAGCAAA
GCCCTAGTATATCTATGGAACCTGTTAGTATCAATGAAACAGGAAGCGCATATACAACTACGAACACAGC
ACTAAACGATATTGACATTCCATTCTCCATCAATGAGTTGAACGAGCTATACAAACAAGTATCTTCGCAT
AACTCACATTCACAAGCGGCCGCCGCTGCTGCCGCTGCAGCTGCTGCAGCTGCGATGTCTAAAGGTGAAG
AATTATTCACTGGTGTTGTCCCAATTTTGGTTGAATTAGATGGTGATGTTAATGGTCACAAATTTTCTGT
CTCCGGTGAAGGTGAAGGTGATGCTACTTACGGTAAATTGACCTTAAAATTTATTTGTACTACTGGTAAA
TTGCCAGTTCCATGGCCAACCTTAGTCACTACTTTCGGTTATGGTGTTCAATGTTTTGCGAGATACCCAG
ATCATATGAAACAACATGACTTTTTCAAGTCTGCCATGCCAGAAGGTTATGTTCAAGAAAGAACTATTTT
TTTCAAAGATGACGGTAACTACAAGACCAGAGCTGAAGTCAAGTTTGAAGGTGATACCTTAGTTAATAGA
ATCGAATTAAAAGGTATTGATTTTAAAGAAGATGGTAACATTTTAGGTCACAAATTGGAATACAACTATA
ACTCTCACAATGTTTACATCATGGCTGACAAACAAAAGAATGGTATCAAAGTTAACTTCAAAATTAGACA
CAACATTGAAGATGGTTCTGTTCAATTAGCTGACCATTATCAACAAAATACTCCAATTGGTGATGGTCCA
GTCTTGTTACCAGACAACCATTACTTATCCACTCAATCTGCCTTATCCAAAGATCCAAACGAAAAGAGAG
ACCACATGGTCTTGTTAGAATTTGTTACTGCTGCTGGTATTACCCATGGTATGGATGAATTGTACAAAGA
ATTCATGTCTAAAGGTGAAGAATTATTCACTGGTGTTGTCCCAATTTTGGTTGAATTAGATGGTGATGTT
AATGGTCACAAATTTTCTGTCTCCGGTGAAGGTGAAGGTGATGCTACTTACGGTAAATTGACCTTAAAAT
TTATTTGTACTACTGGTAAATTGCCAGTTCCATGGCCAACCTTAGTCACTACTTTCGGTTATGGTGTTCA
ATGTTTTGCGAGATACCCAGATCATATGAAACAACATGACTTTTTCAAGTCTGCCATGCCAGAAGGTTAT
GTTCAAGAAAGAACTATTTTTTTCAAAGATGACGGTAACTACAAGACCAGAGCTGAAGTCAAGTTTGAAG
GTGATACCTTAGTTAATAGAATCGAATTAAAAGGTATTGATTTTAAAGAAGATGGTAACATTTTAGGTCA
CAAATTGGAATACAACTATAACTCTCACAATGTTTACATCATGGCTGACAAACAAAAGAATGGTATCAAA
GTTAACTTCAAAATTAGACACAACATTGAAGATGGTTCTGTTCAATTAGCTGACCATTATCAACAAAATA
CTCCAATTGGTGATGGTCCAGTCTTGTTACCAGACAACCATTACTTATCCACTCAATCTGCCTTATCCAA
AGATCCAAACGAAAAGAGAGACCACATGGTCTTGTTAGAATTTGTTACTGCTGCTGGTATTACCCATGGT
ATGGATGAATTGTACAAATCTAGAATGTCTAAAGGTGAAGAATTATTCACTGGTGTTGTCCCAATTTTGG
TTGAATTAGATGGTGATGTTAATGGTCACAAATTTTCTGTCTCCGGTGAAGGTGAAGGTGATGCTACTTA
CGGTAAATTGACCTTAAAATTTATTTGTACTACTGGTAAATTGCCAGTTCCATGGCCAACCTTAGTCACT
ACTTTCGGTTATGGTGTTCAATGTTTTGCGAGATACCCAGATCATATGAAACAACATGACTTTTTCAAGT
CTGCCATGCCAGAAGGTTATGTTCAAGAAAGAACTATTTTTTTCAAAGATGACGGTAACTACAAGACCAG
AGCTGAAGTCAAGTTTGAAGGTGATACCTTAGTTAATAGAATCGAATTAAAAGGTATTGATTTTAAAGAA
GATGGTAACATTTTAGGTCACAAATTGGAATACAACTATAACTCTCACAATGTTTACATCATGGCTGACA
AACAAAAGAATGGTATCAAAGTTAACTTCAAAATTAGACACAACATTGAAGATGGTTCTGTTCAATTAGC
TGACCATTATCAACAAAATACTCCAATTGGTGATGGTCCAGTCTTGTTACCAGACAACCATTACTTATCC
ACTCAATCTGCCTTATCCAAAGATCCAAACGAAAAGAGAGACCACATGGTCTTGTTAGAATTTGTTACTG
CTGCTGGTATTACCCATGGTATGGATGAATTGTACAAATAACCGCGGGGTTAATGTGGCTGTGGTTTCAG
GGTCCATAAAGCTTTTCAATTCATCTTTTTTTTTTTTGTTCTTTTTTTTGATTCCGGTTTCTTTGAAATT
TTTTTGATTCGGTAATCTCCGAGCAGAAGGAAGAACGAAGGAAGGAGCACAGACTTAGATTGGTATATAT
ACGCATATGTGGTGTTGAAGAAACGTGAAATTGCCCAGTATTCTTAACCCAACTGCACAGAACAAAAACC
TGCAGGAAACGAAGATAAATCATGTCGAAAGCTACATATAAGGAACGTGCTGCTACTCATCCTAGTCCTG
TTGCTGCCAAGCTATTTAATATCATGCACGAAAAGCAAACAAACTTGTGTGCTTCATTGGATGTTCGTAC
CACCAAGGAATTACTGGAGTTAGTTGAAGCATTAGGTCCCAAAATTTGTTTACTAAAAACACATGTGGAT
ATCTTGACTGATTTTTCCATGGAGGGCACAGTTAAGCCGCTAAAGGCATTATCCGCCAAGTACAATTTTT
TACTCTTCGAAGACAGAAAATTTGCTGACATTGGTAATACAGTCAAATTGCAGTACTCTGCGGGTGTATA
CAGAATAGCAGAATGGGCAGACATTACGAATGCACACGGTGTGGTGGGCCCAGGTATTGTTAGCGGTTTG
AAGCAGGCGGCGGAAGAAGTAACAAAGGAACCTAGAGGCCTTTTGATGTTAGCAGAATTGTCATGCAAGG
GCTCCCTAGCTACTGGAGAATATACTAAGGGTACTGTTGACATTGCGAAGAGCGACAAAGATTTTGTTAT
CGGCTTTATTGCTCAAAGAGACATGGGTGGAAGAGATGAAGGTTACGATTGGTTGATTATGACACCCGGT
GTGGGTTTAGATGACAAGGGAGACGCATTGGGTCAACAGTATAGAACCGTGGATGATGTGGTCTCTACAG
GATCTGACATTATTATTGTTGGAAGAGGACTATTTGCAAAGGGAAGGGATGCTAAGGTAGAGGGTGAACG
TTACAGAAAAGCAGGCTGGGAAGCATATTTGAGAAGATGCGGCCAGCAAAACTAAAAAACTGTATTATAA
GTAAATGCATGTATACTAAACTCACAAATTAGAGCTTCAATTTAATTATATCAGTTATTACCCGGGAATC
TCGGTCGTAATGATTTCTATAATGACGAAAAAAAAAAAATTGGAAAGAAAAAGCTTCATGGCCTTTATAA
AAAGGAACTATCCAATACCTCGCCAGAACCAAGTAACAGTATTTTACGGGGCACGAATCAAGAACAATAA
GACAGGACTGTAAAGATGGACGCGAGCTCCAATTCGCCCTATAGTGAGTCGTATTACAATTCACTGGCCG
TCGTTTTACAACGTCGTGACTGGGAAAACCCTGGCGTTACCCAACTTAATCGCCTTGCAGCACATCCCCC
TTTCGCCAGCTGGCGTAATAGCGAAGAGGCCCGCACCGATCGCCCTTCCCAACAGTTGCGCAGCCTGAAT
GGCGAATGG
[124 nt withheld, positions 4770-4893]
C
[91 nt withheld, positions 4895-4985]
A
[49 nt withheld, positions 4987-5035]
CCTTTGACGTTGGAGTCCACGTTCTTT
[37 nt withheld, positions 5063-5099]
ACCCTATCTCGGTCTATTCTTTTGATTTATAAGGGATTTTGCCGATTTCGGCCTATTGGTTAAAAAATGA
GCTGATTTAACAAAAATTTAACGCGAATTTTAACAAAATATTAACGCTTACAATTTCCTGATGCGGTATT
TTCTCCTTACGCATCTGTGCGGTATTTCACACCGCATAGATCCGTCGAGTTCAAGAGAAAAAAAAAGAAA
AAGCAAAAAGAAAAAAGGAAAGCGCGCCTCGTTCAGAATGACACGTATAGAATGATGCATTACCTTGTCA
TCTTCAGTATCATACTGTTCGTATACATACTTACTGACATTCATAGGTATACATATATACACATGTATAT
ATATCGTATGCTGCAGCTTTAAATAATCGGTGTCACTACATAAGAACACCTTTGGTGGAGGGAACATCGT
TGGTACCATTGGGCGAGGTGGCTTCTCTTATGGCAACCGCAAGAGCCTTGAACGCACTCTCACTACGGTG
ATGATCATTCTTGCCTCGCAGACAATCAACGTGGAGGGTAATTCTGCTAGCCTCTGCAAAGCTTTCAAGA
AAATGCGGGATCATCTCGCAAGAGAGATCTCCTACTTTCTCCCTTTGCAAACCAAGTTCGACAACTGCGT
ACGGCCTGTTCGAAAGATCTACCACCGCTCTGGAAAGTGCCTCATCCAAAGGCGCAAATCCTGATCCAAA
CCTTTTTACTCCACGCACGGCCCCTAGGGCCTCTTTAAAAGCTTGACCGAGAGCAATCCCGCAGTCTTCA
GTGGTGTGATGGTCGTCTATGTGTAAGTCACCAATGCACTCAACGATTAGCGACCAGCCGGAATGCTTGG
CCAGAGCATGTATCATATGGTCCAGAAACCCTATACCTGTGTGGACGTTAATCACTTGCGATTGTGTGGC
CTGTTCTGCTACTGCTTCTGCCTCTTTTTCTGGGAAGATCGAGTGCTCTATCGCTAGGGGACCACCCTTT
AAAGAGATCGCAATCTGAATCTTGGTTTCATTTGTAATACGCTTTACTAGGGCTTTCTGCTCTGTCATCT
TTGCCTTCGTTTATCTTGCCTGCTCATTTTTTAGTATATTCTTCGAAGAAATCACATTACTTTATATAAT
GTATAATTCATTATGTGATAATGCCAATCGCTAAGAAAAAAAAAGAGTCATCCGCTAGGTGGAAAAAAAA
AAATGAAAATCATTACCGAGGCATAAAAAAATATAGAGTGTACTAGAGGAGGCCAAGAGTAATAGAAAAA
GAAAATTGCGGGAAAGGACTGTGTTATGACTTCCCTGACTAATGCCGTGTTCAAACGATACCTGGCAGTG
ACTCCTAGCGCTCACCAAGCTCTTAAAACGGGAATTTATGGTGCACTCTCAGTACAATCTGCTCTGATGC
CGCATAGTTAAGCCAGCCCCGACACCCGCCAACACCCGCTGACGCGCCCTGACGGGCTTGTCTGCTCCCG
GCATCCGCTTACAGACAAGCTGTGACCGTCTCCGGGAGCTGCATGTGTCAGAGGTTTTCACCGTCATCAC
CGAAACGCGCGAGACGAAAGGGCCTCGTGATACGCCTATTTTTATAGGTTAATGTCATGATAATAATGGT
TTCTTAGACGTCAGGTGGCACTTTTCGGGGAAATGTGCGCGGAACCCCTATTTGTTTATTTTTCTAAATA
CATTCAAATATGTATCCGCTCATGAGACAATAACCCTGATAAATGCTTCAATAATATTGAAAAAGGAAGA
GTATGAGTATTCAACATTTCCGTGTCGCCCTTATTCCCTTTTTTGCGGCATTTTGCCTTCCTGTTTTTGC
TCACCCAGAAACGCTGGTGAAAGTAAAAGATGCTGAAGATCAGTTGGGTGCACGAGTGGGTTACATCGAA
CTGGATCTCAACAGCGGTAAGATCCTTGAGAGTTTTCGCCCCGAAGAACGTTTTCCAATGATGAGCACTT
TTAAAGTTCTGCTATGTGGCGCGGTATTATCCCGTATTGACGCCGGGCAAGAGCAACTCGGTCGCCGCAT
ACACTATTCTCAGAATGACTTGGTTGAGTACTCACCAGTCACAGAAAAGCATCTTACGGATGGCATGACA
GTAAGAGAATTATGCAGTGCTGCCATAACCATGAGTGATAACACTGCGGCCAACTTACTTCTGACAACGA
TCGGAGGACCGAAGGAGCTAACCGCTTTTTTGCACAACATGGGGGATCATGTAACTCGCCTTGATCGTTG
GGAACCGGAGCTGAATGAAGCCATACCAAACGACGAGCGTGACACCACGATGCCTGTAGCAATGGCAACA
ACGTTGCGCAAACTATTAACTGGCGAACTACTTACTCTAGCTTCCCGGCAACAATTAATAGACTGGATGG
AGGCGGATAAAGTTGCAGGACCACTTCTGCGCTCGGCCCTTCCGGCTGGCTGGTTTATTGCTGATAAATC
TGGAGCCGGTGAGCGTGGGTCTCGCGGTATCATTGCAGCACTGGGGCCAGATGGTAAGCCCTCCCGTATC
GTAGTTATCTACACGACGGGGAGTCAGGCAACTATGGATGAACGAAATAGACAGATCGCTGAGATAGGTG
CCTCACTGATTAAGCATTGGTAACTGTCAGACCAAGTTTACTCATATATACTTTAGATTGATTTAAAACT
TCATTTTTAATTTAAAAGGATCTAGGTGAAGATCCTTTTTGATAATCTCATGACCAAAATCCCTTAACGT
GAGTTTTCGTTCCACTGAGCGTCAGACCCCGTAGAAAAGATCAAAGGATCTTCTTGAGATCCTTTTTTTC
TGCGCGTAATCTGCTGCTTGCAAACAAAAAAACCACCGCTACCAGCGGTGGTTTGTTTGCCGGATCAAGA
GCTACCAACTCTTTTTCCGAAGGTAACTGGCTTCAGCAGAGCGCAGATACCAAATACTGTTCTTCTAGTG
TAGCCGTAGTTAGGCCACCACTTCAAGAACTCTGTAGCACCGCCTACATACCTCGCTCTGCTAATCCTGT
TACCAGTGGCTGCTGCCAGTGGCGATAAGTCGTGTCTTACCGGGTTGGACTCAAGACGATAGTTACCGGA
TAAGGCGCAGCGGTCGGGCTGAACGGGGGGTTCGTGCACACAGCCCAGCTTGGAGCGAACGACCTACACC
GAACTGAGATACCTACAGCGTGAGCTATGAGAAAGCGCCACGCTTCCCGAAGGGAGAAAGGCGGACAGGT
ATCCGGTAAGCGGCAGGGTCGGAACAGGAGAGCGCACGAGGGAGCTTCCAGGGGGAAACGCCTGGTATCT
TTATAGTCCTGTCGGGTTTCGCCACCTCTGACTTGAGCGTCGATTTTTGTGATGCTCGTCAGGGGGGCGG
AGCCTATGGAAAAACGCCAGCAACGCGGCCTTTTTACGGTTCCTGGCCTTTTGCTGGCCTTTTGCTCACA
TGTTCTTTCCTGCGTTATCCCCTGATTCTGTGGATAACCGTATTACCGCCTTTGAGTGAGCTGATACCGC
TCGCCGCAGCCGAACGACCGAGCGCAGCGAGTCAGTGAGCGAGGAAGCGGAAGAGCGCCCAATACGCAAA
CCGCCTCTCCCCGCGCGTTGGCCGATTCATTAATGCAGCTGGCACGACAGGTTTCCCGACTGGAAAGCGG
GCAGTGAGCGCAACGCAATTAATGTGAGTTAGCTCACTCATTAGGCACCCCAGGCTTTACACTTTATGCT
TCCGGCTCGTATGTTGTGTGGAATTGTGAGCGGATAACAATTTCACACAGGAAACAGCTATGACCATGAT
TACGCCAAGCTCGAAATTAACCCTCACTAAAGGGAACAAAAGCTGGTACCGGGCCCCCCCTCGAGGTCGA
CGGTATCGAT
Features (pLannotate 1.2.2; 27 found; start..end, strand, type, name):
    251..267     -  promoter       ARG4 promoter (fragment): S. cerevisiae ARG4
    365..390     +  promoter       GAP promoter (fragment): S. cerevisiae TDH3; promoter for glyceraldehyde-3-phosphate dehydrogenase
    391..1065    +  CDS            CUP2: CUP2_YEAST - Also known as ACE1. Experimental evidence at protein level: Swiss-Prot protein existence level 1. Trans-acting regulatory protein that activates transcription of the CUP1 gene (metallothionein) in response to copper ions. Binds to the CUP1 UAS sequence 5'-GCTTCTTTTCCGCTGA-3'. Binds DNA only in presence of copper or silver. Copper seems to alter the conformation of the protein. From Saccharomyces cerevisiae (strain ATCC 204508 / S288c) (Baker's yeast).
   1088..1105    -  CDS            MeCP2 (fragment): transcriptional repression domain from rat methyl-CpG-binding protein 2 (Nan et al., 1997; Yeo et al., 2018)
   1105..1818    +  CDS            GFPmut3: GFPmut3 is a basic (constitutively fluorescent) green fluorescent protein published in 1996, derived from Aequorea victoria. It is reported to be a very rapidly-maturing weak dimer.
   1825..2538    +  CDS            GFPmut3: GFPmut3 is a basic (constitutively fluorescent) green fluorescent protein published in 1996, derived from Aequorea victoria. It is reported to be a very rapidly-maturing weak dimer.
   2545..3258    +  CDS            GFPmut3: GFPmut3 is a basic (constitutively fluorescent) green fluorescent protein published in 1996, derived from Aequorea victoria. It is reported to be a very rapidly-maturing weak dimer.
   3305..3521    +  promoter       URA3 promoter: S. cerevisiae URA3
   3522..4325    +  CDS            URA3: orotidine-5'-phosphate decarboxylase, required for uracil biosynthesis; S. cerevisiae URA3; yeast auxotrophic marker, counterselectable with 5-fluoroorotic acid (5-FOA)
   4588..4606    -  promoter       T7 promoter: promoter for bacteriophage T7 RNA polymerase
   4609..4766    +  CDS            lacZα (fragment): LacZα fragment of β-galactosidase; lacZ fragment
   4770..5198    +  rep_origin     f1 ori (sequence partly withheld): f1 bacteriophage origin of replication; arrow indicates direction of (+) strand synthesis
   5226..5277    -  misc_feature   bom (fragment): basis of mobility region from pBR322
   5485..6147    -  CDS            HIS3: imidazoleglycerol-phosphate dehydratase, required for histidine biosynthesis; S. cerevisiae HIS3; yeast auxotrophic marker
   6148..6335    -  promoter       HIS3 promoter: S. cerevisiae HIS3
   6385..6465    +  CDS            MRM1 (fragment): MRM1_YEAST - Also known as PET56 From Saccharomyces cerevisiae (strain ATCC 204508 / S288c) (Baker's yeast).
   6466..6515    -  misc_feature   bom (fragment): basis of mobility region from pBR322
   6617..6652    -  CDS            rop (fragment): Rop protein, which maintains plasmids at low copy number; rop
   6747..6851    +  promoter       AmpR promoter: bla
   6852..7712    +  CDS            AmpR: β-lactamase; bla; confers resistance to ampicillin, carbenicillin, and related antibiotics
   7883..8471    +  rep_origin     ori: high-copy-number ColE1/pMB1/pBR322/pUC origin of replication
   8654..8746    +  CDS            lacI (fragment): lac repressor; lacI; The lac repressor binds to the lac operator to inhibit transcription in E. coli. This inhibition can be relieved by adding lactose or isopropyl-β-D-thiogalactopyranoside (IPTG).
   8759..8780    +  protein_bind   CAP binding site: CAP binding activates transcription in the presence of cAMP. E. coli catabolite activator protein
   8795..8825    +  promoter       lac promoter: promoter for the E. coli lac operon
   8833..8849    +  protein_bind   lac operator: The lac repressor binds to the lac operator to inhibit transcription in E. coli. This inhibition can be relieved by adding lactose or isopropyl-β-D-thiogalactopyranoside (IPTG). lac repressor encoded by lacI
   8894..8912    +  promoter       T3 promoter: promoter for bacteriophage T3 RNA polymerase
   8924..8959    -  misc_feature   MCS (fragment): pBluescript multiple cloning site
