[The description below was written by a language model from this plasmid's Addgene catalogue record and pLannotate feature annotations shown in this document.]
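Description:
pTSK405 is a high-copy bacterial cloning vector built on the pTSK241 backbone that serves as a template or source plasmid for adding a triple GFP tag to the C-terminus of a gene of interest in Saccharomyces cerevisiae. It is propagated in E. coli through a ColE1/pUC-type origin with ampicillin resistance (AmpR under its own bla promoter). It retains pBluescript-style elements, including an f1 origin, a lacZα fragment, the lac promoter/operator, and flanking T3 and T7 promoters. No yeast replication origin or centromere is annotated, which is consistent with use by genomic integration rather than episomal maintenance.

The functional cassette consists of three tandem copies of GFPmut3, a rapidly maturing Aequorea victoria GFP variant. It is followed directly by the S. cerevisiae URA3 gene with its native promoter. URA3 is the recorded insert, cloned between SacII and SacI, and it provides uracil prototrophy selection in yeast and can be counterselected with 5-FOA. Placing the marker immediately downstream of the 3xGFP array allows tag and marker to be transferred together to a chromosomal locus, and the three fluorophores give a brighter signal than a single GFP.

The feature table also shows a complete CUP2 (ACE1) coding sequence, encoding the copper-responsive transcription activator, positioned just upstream of the first GFP. This suggests an Ace1–3xGFP fusion inherited from the parent plasmid, although the catalogue entry does not mention it. A HIS3 gene with its promoter is likewise annotated in the backbone, even though only URA3 is listed as the yeast selectable marker. Several short annotations (ARG4, GAP promoter, MeCP2, rop, bom) are small fragments and are probably incidental matches.
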