Addgene plasmid #190817: pTSK405
Purpose: For C-terminus 3xGFP tagging of a gene of interest using URA3 selection marker in S. cerevisiae
Depositing lab: Tatiana Karpova & Gunjan Mehta. Depositing organization: National Cancer Institute (NCI). Publication: Single molecule tracking of Ace1p in Saccharomyces cerevisiae defines a characteristic residence time for non-specific interactions of transcription factors with chromatin. Ball DA, Mehta GD, Salomon-Kent R, Mazza D, Morisaki T, Mueller F, McNally JG, Karpova TS. Nucleic Acids Res. 2016 Dec 1;44(21):e160. doi: 10.1093/nar/gkw744. Epub 2016 Aug 26. PubMed 27566148.
Backbone
  Vector backbone: pTSK241
  Backbone size w/o insert (bp): 7637
  Total vector size (bp): 8950
  Vector type: Bacterial cloning vector
  Selectable markers: URA3
Growth in bacteria
  Bacterial resistance: Ampicillin, 100 μg/mL
  Growth temperature: 37°C
  Growth strain: DH5alpha
  Copy number: High Copy
Gene/Insert
  Gene/Insert name: URA3
  Species: S. cerevisiae (budding yeast)
  Insert size (bp): 1307
  Entrez Gene: URA3 (a.k.a. YEL021W)
  Cloning method: Restriction Enzyme; 5′ cloning site SacII (not destroyed); 3′ cloning site SacI (not destroyed)
  Sequencing primers: 5′ caagcggccgccgctgctgc
Terms and licenses: Academic/Nonprofit Terms; Industry Terms: Not Available to Industry
How to cite: pTSK405 was a gift from Tatiana Karpova & Gunjan Mehta (Addgene plasmid # 190817 ; http://n2t.net/addgene:190817 ; RRID:Addgene_190817)
